Addgene plasmid #36984: pWPXL-Sox4
Depositing lab: Bob Weinberg. Depositing organization: Whitehead Institute for Biomedical Research. Publication: Slug and Sox9 cooperatively determine the mammary stem cell state. Guo W, Keckesova Z, Donaher JL, Shibue T, Tischler V, Reinhardt F, Itzkovitz S, Noske A, Zurrer-Hardi U, Bell G, Tam WL, Mani SA, van Oudenaarden A, Weinberg RA. Cell. 2012 Mar 2;148(5):1015-28. 10.1016/j.cell.2012.02.008 PubMed 22385965.
Backbone
  Vector backbone: pWPXL
  Backbone manufacturer: Trono lab (Addgene plasmid 12257)
  Backbone size w/o insert (bp): 10510
  Vector type: Mammalian Expression, Lentiviral
Growth in bacteria
  Bacterial resistance: Ampicillin, 100 μg/mL
  Growth temperature: 37°C
  Growth strain: Stbl3
  Copy number: Unknown
Gene/Insert
  Gene/Insert name: Sox4
  Species: H. sapiens (human)
  Entrez Gene: SOX4 (a.k.a. CSS10, EVI16)
  Promoter: EF1a
  Cloning method: Restriction Enzyme; 5′ cloning site MluI (destroyed during cloning); 3′ cloning site SpeI (destroyed during cloning)
  Sequencing primers: 5′ EF1a-fwd; 3′ WPRE-R
Terms and licenses: Academic/Nonprofit Terms; Industry Terms: Not Available to Industry
Depositor comments: The human Sox4 cDNA was cloned between MluI and SpeI sites (blunted) in pWPXL. This resulted in replacement of the EGFP in the vector backbone with human Sox4.
How to cite: pWPXL-Sox4 was a gift from Bob Weinberg (Addgene plasmid # 36984 ; http://n2t.net/addgene:36984 ; RRID:Addgene_36984)
