[The description below was written by a language model from this plasmid's Addgene catalogue record and pLannotate feature annotations shown in this document.]
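Description:
pWPXL-Sox4 is an HIV-1-derived lentiviral transfer plasmid for constitutive expression of human SOX4 in mammalian cells. It is built on the pWPXL backbone, and the sequenced plasmid is about 12.1 kb. According to the depositor, the human Sox4 cDNA was inserted between blunted MluI and SpeI sites (both destroyed), which replaced the EGFP reporter normally present in pWPXL. The vector therefore carries no fluorescent marker, and no functional mammalian drug-selection gene is evident. The plasmid is propagated in E. coli through a ColE1/pUC-type origin with ampicillin resistance. A recombination-deficient strain (Stbl3) is recorded, as is common for plasmids with repeated LTR sequences.

The viral portion contains a 5′ LTR, the Ψ packaging signal with a partial gag region, the Rev response element for Rev-dependent nuclear export of the genomic RNA, and a cPPT/CTS element that aids nuclear import of the preintegration complex. The EF-1α promoter drives the full-length SOX4 coding sequence. This sequence is flanked by attB1 and attB2 sites, which suggests the cDNA came from a Gateway-format clone. A WPRE downstream enhances transcript stability and expression. The 3′ LTR is a self-inactivating ΔU3 type carrying a loxP site. That site is copied into both LTRs during reverse transcription, so the integrated provirus can in principle be excised with Cre. Outside the LTRs, the annotation shows backbone remnants, including an SV40 promoter with gpt fragments, SV40 small t/large T fragments and a poly(A) signal.

Co-transfected with packaging and envelope plasmids, the construct yields virus for stable SOX4 overexpression. It was deposited in connection with a study of transcription factors that determine the mammary stem cell state.
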