Features (pLannotate 1.2.2; 35 found; start..end, strand, type, name):
      1..330     +  CDS            nef (fragment): NEF_HV1BR - Experimental evidence at protein level: Swiss-Prot protein existence level 1. Extracellular Nef protein targets CD4(+) T-lymphocytes for apoptosis by interacting with CXCR4 surface receptors (PubMed:14990729). From Human immunodeficiency virus type 1 group M subtype B (isolate BRU/LAI) (HIV-1).
    378..635     +  LTR            5' LTR (truncated): truncated 5' long terminal repeat (LTR) from HIV-1
    682..807     +  misc_feature   HIV-1 Ψ: packaging signal of human immunodeficiency virus type 1
    791..1154    +  CDS            HIV-1 gag (fragment): gag protein from human immunodeficiency virus 1; gag
   1300..1533    +  misc_feature   RRE: The Rev response element (RRE) of HIV-1 allows for Rev-dependent mRNA export from the nucleus to the cytoplasm.
   1910..2010    +  CDS            Rev (fragment): human immunodeficiency virus 1 (HIV-1) Rev protein; rev; enhances nuclear export of unspliced and incompletely spliced viral mRNAs
   2072..2138    +  CDS            small t antigen (fragment): SV40 (simian virus 40) small t antigen
   2145..3323    +  promoter       EF-1α promoter: strong constitutive promoter for human elongation factor EF-1α
   3371..3488    +  misc_feature   cPPT/CTS: central polypurine tract and central termination sequence of HIV-1
   3578..3602    +  protein_bind   attB1: mutant version of attB; recombination site for the Gateway® BP reaction BP Clonase™
   3602..3620    -  CDS            lacZα (fragment): LacZα fragment of β-galactosidase; lacZ fragment
   4286..5707    +  CDS            SOX4: SOX4_HUMAN - Experimental evidence at protein level: Swiss-Prot protein existence level 1. Transcriptional activator that binds with high affinity to the T-cell enhancer motif 5'-AACAAAG-3' motif (PubMed:30661772). Required for IL17A-producing Vgamma2-positive gamma-delta T-cell maturation and development, via binding to regulator loci of RORC to modulate expression (By similarity). From Homo sapiens (Human).
   5847..5871    -  protein_bind   attB2: mutant version of attB; recombination site for the Gateway® BP reaction BP Clonase™
   5915..6503    +  misc_feature   WPRE: woodchuck hepatitis virus posttranscriptional regulatory element
   6571..6590    +  misc_feature   cPPT/CTS (fragment): central polypurine tract and central termination sequence of HIV-1
   6592..6626    +  LTR            3' LTR (ΔU3) (fragment): self-inactivating 3' long terminal repeat (LTR) from HIV-1
   6647..6680    +  protein_bind   loxP: Cre-mediated recombination occurs in the 8-bp core sequence (GCATACAT). Cre recombinase
   6700..6880    +  LTR            5' LTR (truncated): truncated 5' long terminal repeat (LTR) from HIV-1
   6905..6923    -  promoter       SP6 promoter: promoter for bacteriophage SP6 RNA polymerase
   7151..7430    +  CDS            TcR (fragment): tetracycline efflux protein; tet; confers resistance to tetracycline
   7431..7479    -  misc_feature   bom (fragment): basis of mobility region from pBR322
   7581..7616    -  CDS            rop (fragment): Rop protein, which maintains plasmids at low copy number; rop
   7711..7815    +  promoter       AmpR promoter: bla
   7816..8676    +  CDS            AmpR: β-lactamase; bla; confers resistance to ampicillin, carbenicillin, and related antibiotics
   8847..9435    +  rep_origin     ori: high-copy-number ColE1/pMB1/pBR322/pUC origin of replication
   9618..9674    +  CDS            lacI (fragment): lac repressor; lacI; The lac repressor binds to the lac operator to inhibit transcription in E. coli. This inhibition can be relieved by adding lactose or isopropyl-β-D-thiogalactopyranoside (IPTG).
   9681..10010   +  promoter       SV40 promoter: SV40 enhancer and early promoter
  10210..10329   +  CDS            gpt (fragment): XGPT_ECOLI - Also known as gpp, gxu. Experimental evidence at protein level: Swiss-Prot protein existence level 1. Purine salvage pathway enzyme that catalyzes the transfer of the ribosyl-5-phosphate group from 5-phospho-alpha-D-ribose 1- diphosphate (PRPP) to the N9 position of the 6-oxopurines guanine and xanthine to form the corresponding ribonucleotides GMP (guanosine 5'- monophosphate) and XMP (xanthosine 5'-monophosphate), with the release of PPi. To a lesser extent, also acts on hypoxanthine (PubMed:9100006, PubMed:3886014). Does not ribophosphorylate adenine (PubMed:3886014). From Esch
  10329..10664   +  CDS            gpt (fragment): XGPT_ECOLI - Also known as gpp, gxu. Experimental evidence at protein level: Swiss-Prot protein existence level 1. Purine salvage pathway enzyme that catalyzes the transfer of the ribosyl-5-phosphate group from 5-phospho-alpha-D-ribose 1- diphosphate (PRPP) to the N9 position of the 6-oxopurines guanine and xanthine to form the corresponding ribonucleotides GMP (guanosine 5'- monophosphate) and XMP (xanthosine 5'-monophosphate), with the release of PPi. To a lesser extent, also acts on hypoxanthine (PubMed:9100006, PubMed:3886014). Does not ribophosphorylate adenine (PubMed:3886014). From Esch
  10759..11064   +  CDS            frsA (fragment): FRSA_ECOLI - Also known as yafA. Experimental evidence at protein level: Swiss-Prot protein existence level 1. Catalyzes the hydrolysis of esters (PubMed:15808744). Displays esterase activity toward pNP-butyrate (PubMed:15808744). May stimulate mixed-acid fermentation by acting as a fermentation/respiration switch that down-regulates respiration and up- regulates fermentation rates (PubMed:15169777). From Escherichia coli (strain K12).
  11068..11142   +  CDS            small t antigen (fragment): SV40 (simian virus 40) small t antigen
  11144..11209   +  intron         small t intron: SV40 (simian virus 40) small t antigen intron
  11339..11359   +  CDS            SV40 NLS: nuclear localization signal of SV40 (simian virus 40) large T antigen
  11678..11761   +  CDS            large T antigen (fragment): large T antigen from SV40 (simian virus 40)
  11784..11918   +  polyA_signal   SV40 poly(A) signal: SV40 polyadenylation signal
>Addgene plasmid #36984 | pWPXL-Sox4 | addgene full sequence | sequence record 348629 | Addgene NGS Result
TTGGAAGGGCTAATTCACTCCCAAAGAAGACAAGATATCCTTGATCTGTGGATCTACCACACACAAGGCT
ACTTCCCTGATTAGCAGAACTACACACCAGGGCCAGGGGTCAGATATCCACTGACCTTTGGATGGTGCTA
CAAGCTAGTACCAGTTGAGCCAGATAAGGTAGAAGAGGCCAATAAAGGAGAGAACACCAGCTTGTTACAC
CCTGTGAGCCTGCATGGGATGGATGACCCGGAGAGAGAAGTGTTAGAGTGGAGGTTTGACAGCCGCCTAG
CATTTCATCACGTGGCCCGAGAGCTGCATCCGGAGTACTTCAAGAACTGCTGATATCGAGCTTGCTACAA
GGGACTTTCCGCTGGGGACTTTCCAGGGAGGCGTGGCCTGGGCGGGACTGGGGAGTGGCGAGCCCTCAGA
TCCTGCATATAAGCAGCTGCTTTTTGCCTGTACTGGGTCTCTCTGGTTAGACCAGATCTGAGCCTGGGAG
CTCTCTGGCTAACTAGGGAACCCACTGCTTAAGCCTCAATAAAGCTTGCCTTGAGTGCTTCAAGTAGTGT
GTGCCCGTCTGTTGTGTGACTCTGGTAACTAGAGATCCCTCAGACCCTTTTAGTCAGTGTGGAAAATCTC
TAGCAGTGGCGCCCGAACAGGGACTTGAAAGCGAAAGGGAAACCAGAGGAGCTCTCTCGACGCAGGACTC
GGCTTGCTGAAGCGCGCACGGCAAGAGGCGAGGGGCGGCGACTGGTGAGTACGCCAAAAATTTTGACTAG
CGGAGGCTAGAAGGAGAGAGATGGGTGCGAGAGCGTCAGTATTAAGCGGGGGAGAATTAGATCGCGATGG
GAAAAAATTCGGTTAAGGCCAGGGGGAAAGAAAAAATATAAATTAAAACATATAGTATGGGCAAGCAGGG
AGCTAGAACGATTCGCAGTTAATCCTGGCCTGTTAGAAACATCAGAAGGCTGTAGACAAATACTGGGACA
GCTACAACCATCCCTTCAGACAGGATCAGAAGAACTTAGATCATTATATAATACAGTAGCAACCCTCTAT
TGTGTGCATCAAAGGATAGAGATAAAAGACACCAAGGAAGCTTTAGACAAGATAGAGGAAGAGCAAAACA
AAAGTAAGACCACCGCACAGCAAGCGGCCGCTGATCTTCAGACCTGGAGGAGGAGATATGAGGGACAATT
GGAGAAGTGAATTATATAAATATAAAGTAGTAAAAATTGAACCATTAGGAGTAGCACCCACCAAGGCAAA
GAGAAGAGTGGTGCAGAGAGAAAAAAGAGCAGTGGGAATAGGAGCTTTGTTCCTTGGGTTCTTGGGAGCA
GCAGGAAGCACTATGGGCGCAGCGTCAATGACGCTGACGGTACAGGCCAGACAATTATTGTCTGGTATAG
TGCAGCAGCAGAACAATTTGCTGAGGGCTATTGAGGCGCAACAGCATCTGTTGCAACTCACAGTCTGGGG
CATCAAGCAGCTCCAGGCAAGAATCCTGGCTGTGGAAAGATACCTAAAGGATCAACAGCTCCTGGGGATT
TGGGGTTGCTCTGGAAAACTCATTTGCACCACTGCTGTGCCTTGGAATGCTAGTTGGAGTAATAAATCTC
TGGAACAGATTTGGAATCACACGACCTGGATGGAGTGGGACAGAGAAATTAACAATTACACAAGCTTAAT
ACACTCCTTAATTGAAGAATCGCAAAACCAGCAAGAAAAGAATGAACAAGAATTATTGGAATTAGATAAA
TGGGCAAGTTTGTGGAATTGGTTTAACATAACAAATTGGCTGTGGTATATAAAATTATTCATAATGATAG
TAGGAGGCTTGGTAGGTTTAAGAATAGTTTTTGCTGTACTTTCTATAGTGAATAGAGTTAGGCAGGGATA
TTCACCATTATCGTTTCAGACCCACCTCCCAACCCCGAGGGGACCCGACAGGCCCGAAGGAATAGAAGAA
GAAGGTGGAGAGAGAGACAGAGACAGATCCATTCGATTAGTGAACGGATCTCGACGGTATCGATCACGAG
ACTAGCCTCGACCATCGATGTCGACGATAAGCTTTGCAAAGATGGATAAAGTTTTAAACAGAGAGGAATC
TTTGCAGCTAATGGACCTTCTAGGTCTTGAAAGGAGTGGGAATTGGCTCCGGTGCCCGTCAGTGGGCAGA
GCGCACATCGCCCACAGTCCCCGAGAAGTTGGGGGGAGGGGTCGGCAATTGAACCGGTGCCTAGAGAAGG
TGGCGCGGGGTAAACTGGGAAAGTGATGTCGTGTACTGGCTCCGCCTTTTTCCCGAGGGTGGGGGAGAAC
CGTATATAAGTGCAGTAGTCGCCGTGAACGTTCTTTTTCGCAACGGGTTTGCCGCCAGAACACAGGTAAG
TGCCGTGTGTGGTTCCCGCGGGCCTGGCCTCTTTACGGGTTATGGCCCTTGCGTGCCTTGAATTACTTCC
ACCTGGCTGCAGTACGTGATTCTTGATCCCGAGCTTCGGGTTGGAAGTGGGTGGGAGAGTTCGAGGCCTT
GCGCTTAAGGAGCCCCTTCGCCTCGTGCTTGAGTTGAGGCCTGGCCTGGGCGCTGGGGCCGCCGCGTGCG
AATCTGGTGGCACCTTCGCGCCTGTCTCGCTGCTTTCGATAAGTCTCTAGCCATTTAAAATTTTTGATGA
CCTGCTGCGACGCTTTTTTTCTGGCAAGATAGTCTTGTAAATGCGGGCCAAGATCTGCACACTGGTATTT
CGGTTTTTGGGGCCGCGGGCGGCGACGGGGCCCGTGCGTCCCAGCGCACATGTTCGGCGAGGCGGGGCCT
GCGAGCGCGGCCACCGAGAATCGGACGGGGGTAGTCTCAAGCTGGCCGGCCTGCTCTGGTGCCTGGCCTC
GCGCCGCCGTGTATCGCCCCGCCCTGGGCGGCAAGGCTGGCCCGGTCGGCACCAGTTGCGTGAGCGGAAA
GATGGCCGCTTCCCGGCCCTGCTGCAGGGAGCTCAAAATGGAGGACGCGGCGCTCGGGAGAGCGGGCGGG
TGAGTCACCCACACAAAGGAAAAGGGCCTTTCCGTCCTCAGCCGTCGCTTCATGTGACTCCACGGAGTAC
CGGGCGCCGTCCAGGCACCTCGATTAGTTCTCGAGCTTTTGGAGTACGTCGTCTTTAGGTTGGGGGGAGG
GGTTTTATGCGATGGAGTTTCCCCACACTGAGTGGGTGGAGACTGAAGTTAGGCCAGCTTGGCACTTGAT
GTAATTCTCCTTGGAATTTGCCCTTTTTGAGTTTGGATCTTGGTTCATTCTCAAGCCTCAGACAGTGGTT
CAAAGTTTTTTTCTTCCATTTCAGGTGTCGTGAGGAATTTCGACATTTAAATTTAATTAATCTCGACGGT
ATCGGTTAACTTTTAAAAGAAAAGGGGGGATTGGGGGGTACAGTGCAGGGGAAAGAATAGTAGACATAAT
AGCAACAGACATACAAACTAAAGAATTACAAAAACAAATTACAAAAATTCAAAATTTTATCGATCACGAG
ACTAGCCTCGAGGTTTAAACTACGGGATCCAGGCCTAAGCTTACGCGTCCCAGTGTGGTGGAATTCTGCA
GATATCAACAAGTTTGTACAAAAAAGCAGGCTTGTAAAACGACGGCCAGTAACTATAACGGTCCTAAGGT
AGCGAGGCCTGGGTGGCGAATCGGCACGAGGCTGCACTGGAGGAACTCCTGCCATTACCAGCTCCCTTCT
TGCAGAAGGGAGGGGGAAACATACATTTATTCATGCCAGTCTGTTGCATGCAGGCTTTTTGGCTTCCTAC
CTTGCAACAAAATAATTGCACCAACTCCTTAGTGCCGATTCCGCCCACAGAGAGTCCTGGAGCCACAGTC
TTTTTTGCTTTGCATTGTAGGAGAGGGACTAAGTGCTAGAGACTATGTCGCTTTCCTGAGCTACCGAGAG
CGCTCGTGAACTGGAATCAACTGCTTCAGGGAAAAAGAAAAAAAAAAAAAAAAGACTTGCCTGGGAGGCC
GCGAGAAACTTGCATTGGAAGCTTCAGCAACCAGCATTCGAGAAACTCCTCTCTACTTTAGCACGGTCTC
CAGACTCAGCCGAGAGACAGCAAACTGCAGCGCGGTGAGAGAGCGAGAGAGAGGGAGAGAGAGACTCTCC
AGCCTGGGAACTATAACTCCTCTGCGAGAGGCGGAGAACTCCTTCCCCAAATCTTTTGGGGACTTTTCTC
TCTTTACCCACCTCCGCCCCTGCGAGGAGTTGAGGCGGCCGCCGCGAGGGTGTGAGCGCGCGTGGGCGCC
CGCCGAGCCGAGGCCATGGTGCAGCAAACCAACAATGCCGAGAACACGGAAGCGCTGCTGGCCGGCGAGA
GCTCGGACTCGGGCGCCGGCCTCGAGCTGGGAATCGCCTCCTCCCCCACGCCCGGCTCCACCGCCTCCAC
GGGCGGCAAGGCCGACGACCCGAGCTGGTGCAAGACCCCGAGTGGGCACATCAAGCGACCCATGAACGCC
TTCATGGTGTGGTCGCAGATCGAGCGGCGCAAGATCATGGAGCAGTCGCCCGACATGCACAACGCCGAGA
TCTCCAAGCGGCTGGGCAAACGCTGGAAGCTGCTCAAAGACAGCGACAAGATCCCTTTCATTCGAGAGGC
GGAGCGGCTGCGCCTCAAGCACATGGCTGACTACCCCGACTACAAGTACCGGCCCAGGAAGAAGGTGAAG
TCCGGCAACGCCAACTCCAGCTCCTCGGCCGCCGCCTCCTCCAAGCCGGGGGAGAAGGGAGACAAGGTCG
GTGGCAGTGGCGGGGGCGGCCATGGGGGCGGCGGCGGCGGCGGGAGCAGCAACGCGGGGGGAGGAGGCGG
CGGTGCGAGTGGCGGCGGCGCCAACTCCAAACCGGCGCAGAAAAAGAGCTGCGGCTCCAAAGTGGCGGGC
GGCGCGGGCGGTGGGGTTAGCAAACCGCACGCCAAGCTCATCCTGGCAGGCGGCGGCGGCGGCGGGAAAG
CAGCGGCTGCCGCCGCCGCCTCCTTCGCCGCCGAACAGGCGGGGGCCGCCGCCCTGCTGCCCCTGGGCGC
CGCCGCCGACCACCACTCGCTGTACAAGGCGCGGACTCCCAGCGCCTCGGCCTCCGCCTCCTCGGCAGCC
TCGGCCTCCGCAGCGCTCGCGGCCCCGGGCAAGCACCTGGCGGAGAAGAAGGTGAAGCGCGTCTACCTGT
TCGGCGGCCTGGGCACGTCGTCGTCGCCCGTGGGCGGCGTGGGCGCGGGAGCCGACCCCAGCGACCCCCT
GGGCCTGTACGAGGAGGAGGGCGCGGGCTGCTCGCCCGACGCGCCCAGCCTGAGCGGCCGCAGCAGCGCC
GCCTCGTCCCCCGCCGCCGGCCGCTCGCCCGCCGACCACCGCGGCTACGCCAGCCTGCGCGCCGCCTCGC
CCGCCCCGTCCAGCGCGCCCTCGCACGCGTCCTCCTCGGCCTCGTCCCACTCCTCCTCTTCCTCCTCCTC
GGGCTCCTCGTCCTCCGACGACGAGTTCGAAGACGACCTGCTCGACCTGAACCCCAGCTCAAACTTTGAG
AGCATGTCCCTGGGCAGCTTCAGTTCGTCGTCGGCGCTCGACCGGGACCTGGATTTTAACTTCGAGCCCG
GCTCCGGCTCGCACTTCGAGTTCCCGGACTACTGCACGCCCGAGGTGAGCGAGATGATCTCGGGAGACTG
GCTCGAGTCCAGCATCTCCAACCTGGTTTTCACCTACTGAAGGGCGCGCAGGCAGGGAGAAGGGCCGGGG
GGGGTAGGAGAGGAGAAAAAAAAAAAAAAAAAAAAAAACTCGAGGCATCTATGTCGGGTGCGGAGAAAGA
GGTAATGAAATGGCACATGGTCATAGCTGTTTCCTGACCCAGCTTTCTTGTACAAAGTGGTTGATATCCA
GCACAGTGGTCGACGATAAAACTAGTCATATGATAATCAACCTCTGGATTACAAAATTTGTGAAAGATTG
ACTGGTATTCTTAACTATGTTGCTCCTTTTACGCTATGTGGATACGCTGCTTTAATGCCTTTGTATCATG
CTATTGCTTCCCGTATGGCTTTCATTTTCTCCTCCTTGTATAAATCCTGGTTGCTGTCTCTTTATGAGGA
GTTGTGGCCCGTTGTCAGGCAACGTGGCGTGGTGTGCACTGTGTTTGCTGACGCAACCCCCACTGGTTGG
GGCATTGCCACCACCTGTCAGCTCCTTTCCGGGACTTTCGCTTTCCCCCTCCCTATTGCCACGGCGGAAC
TCATCGCCGCCTGCCTTGCCCGCTGCTGGACAGGGGCTCGGCTGTTGGGCACTGACAATTCCGTGGTGTT
GTCGGGGAAGCTGACGTCCTTTCCATGGCTGCTCGCCTGTGTTGCCACCTGGATTCTGCGCGGGACGTCC
TTCTGCTACGTCCCTTCGGCCCTCAATCCAGCGGACCTTCCTTCCCGCGGCCTGCTGCCGGCTCTGCGGC
CTCTTCCGCGTCTTCGCCTTCGCCCTCAGACGAGTCGGATCTCCCTTTGGGCCGCCTCCCCGCATCGGTA
CGTATGGCCAGGTACCTTTAAGACCAATGACTTACAAGGCAGCTGTAGATCTTAGCCACTTTTTAAAAGA
AAAGGGGGGACTGGAAGGGCTAATTCACTCCCAACGAAGACAAGATGGGATCAATTCACCATGGGAATAA
CTTCGTATAGCATACATTATACGAAGTTATGCTGCTTTTTGCTTGTACTGGGTCTCTCTGGTTAGACCAG
ATCTGAGCCTGGGAGCTCTCTGGCTAACTAGGGAACCCACTGCTTAAGCCTCAATAAAGCTTGCCTTGAG
TGCTTCAAGTAGTGTGTGCCCGTCTGTTGTGTGACTCTGGTAACTAGAGATCCCTCAGACCCTTTTAGTC
AGTGTGGAAAATCTCTAGCAGCATCTAGAATTAATTCCGTGTATTCTATAGTGTCACCTAAATCGTATGT
GTATGATACATAAGGTTATGTATTAATTGTAGCCGCGTTCTAACGACAATATGTACAAGCCTAATTGTGT
AGCATCTGGCTTACTGAAGCAGACCCTATCATCTCTCTCGTAAACTGCCGTCAGAGTCGGTTTGGTTGGA
CGAACCTTCTGAGTTTCTGGTAACGCCGTCCCGCACCCGGAAATGGTCAGCGAACCAATCAGCAGGGTCA
TCGCTAGCCAGATCCTCTACGCCGGACGCATCGTGGCCGGCATCACCGGCGCCACAGGTGCGGTTGCTGG
CGCCTATATCGCCGACATCACCGATGGGGAAGATCGGGCTCGCCACTTCGGGCTCATGAGCGCTTGTTTC
GGCGTGGGTATGGTGGCAGGCCCCGTGGCCGGGGGACTGTTGGGCGCCATCTCCTTGCATGCACCATTCC
TTGCGGCGGCGGTGCTCAACGGCCTCAACCTACTACTGGGCTGCTTCCTAATGCAGGAGTCGCATAAGGG
AGAGCGTCGAATGGTGCACTCTCAGTACAATCTGCTCTGATGCCGCATAGTTAAGCCAGCCCCGACACCC
GCCAACACCCGCTGACGCGCCCTGACGGGCTTGTCTGCTCCCGGCATCCGCTTACAGACAAGCTGTGACC
GTCTCCGGGAGCTGCATGTGTCAGAGGTTTTCACCGTCATCACCGAAACGCGCGAGACGAAAGGGCCTCG
TGATACGCCTATTTTTATAGGTTAATGTCATGATAATAATGGTTTCTTAGACGTCAGGTGGCACTTTTCG
GGGAAATGTGCGCGGAACCCCTATTTGTTTATTTTTCTAAATACATTCAAATATGTATCCGCTCATGAGA
CAATAACCCTGATAAATGCTTCAATAATATTGAAAAAGGAAGAGTATGAGTATTCAACATTTCCGTGTCG
CCCTTATTCCCTTTTTTGCGGCATTTTGCCTTCCTGTTTTTGCTCACCCAGAAACGCTGGTGAAAGTAAA
AGATGCTGAAGATCAGTTGGGTGCACGAGTGGGTTACATCGAACTGGATCTCAACAGCGGTAAGATCCTT
GAGAGTTTTCGCCCCGAAGAACGTTTTCCAATGATGAGCACTTTTAAAGTTCTGCTATGTGGCGCGGTAT
TATCCCGTATTGACGCCGGGCAAGAGCAACTCGGTCGCCGCATACACTATTCTCAGAATGACTTGGTTGA
GTACTCACCAGTCACAGAAAAGCATCTTACGGATGGCATGACAGTAAGAGAATTATGCAGTGCTGCCATA
ACCATGAGTGATAACACTGCGGCCAACTTACTTCTGACAACGATCGGAGGACCGAAGGAGCTAACCGCTT
TTTTGCACAACATGGGGGATCATGTAACTCGCCTTGATCGTTGGGAACCGGAGCTGAATGAAGCCATACC
AAACGACGAGCGTGACACCACGATGCCTGTAGCAATGGCAACAACGTTGCGCAAACTATTAACTGGCGAA
CTACTTACTCTAGCTTCCCGGCAACAATTAATAGACTGGATGGAGGCGGATAAAGTTGCAGGACCACTTC
TGCGCTCGGCCCTTCCGGCTGGCTGGTTTATTGCTGATAAATCTGGAGCCGGTGAGCGTGGGTCTCGCGG
TATCATTGCAGCACTGGGGCCAGATGGTAAGCCCTCCCGTATCGTAGTTATCTACACGACGGGGAGTCAG
GCAACTATGGATGAACGAAATAGACAGATCGCTGAGATAGGTGCCTCACTGATTAAGCATTGGTAACTGT
CAGACCAAGTTTACTCATATATACTTTAGATTGATTTAAAACTTCATTTTTAATTTAAAAGGATCTAGGT
GAAGATCCTTTTTGATAATCTCATGACCAAAATCCCTTAACGTGAGTTTTCGTTCCACTGAGCGTCAGAC
CCCGTAGAAAAGATCAAAGGATCTTCTTGAGATCCTTTTTTTCTGCGCGTAATCTGCTGCTTGCAAACAA
AAAAACCACCGCTACCAGCGGTGGTTTGTTTGCCGGATCAAGAGCTACCAACTCTTTTTCCGAAGGTAAC
TGGCTTCAGCAGAGCGCAGATACCAAATACTGTTCTTCTAGTGTAGCCGTAGTTAGGCCACCACTTCAAG
AACTCTGTAGCACCGCCTACATACCTCGCTCTGCTAATCCTGTTACCAGTGGCTGCTGCCAGTGGCGATA
AGTCGTGTCTTACCGGGTTGGACTCAAGACGATAGTTACCGGATAAGGCGCAGCGGTCGGGCTGAACGGG
GGGTTCGTGCACACAGCCCAGCTTGGAGCGAACGACCTACACCGAACTGAGATACCTACAGCGTGAGCTA
TGAGAAAGCGCCACGCTTCCCGAAGGGAGAAAGGCGGACAGGTATCCGGTAAGCGGCAGGGTCGGAACAG
GAGAGCGCACGAGGGAGCTTCCAGGGGGAAACGCCTGGTATCTTTATAGTCCTGTCGGGTTTCGCCACCT
CTGACTTGAGCGTCGATTTTTGTGATGCTCGTCAGGGGGGCGGAGCCTATGGAAAAACGCCAGCAACGCG
GCCTTTTTACGGTTCCTGGCCTTTTGCTGGCCTTTTGCTCACATGTTCTTTCCTGCGTTATCCCCTGATT
CTGTGGATAACCGTATTACCGCCTTTGAGTGAGCTGATACCGCTCGCCGCAGCCGAACGACCGAGCGCAG
CGAGTCAGTGAGCGAGGAAGCGGAAGAGCGCCCAATACGCAAACCGCCTCTCCCCGCGCGTTGGCCGATT
CATTAATGCAGCTGTGGAATGTGTGTCAGTTAGGGTGTGGAAAGTCCCCAGGCTCCCCAGCAGGCAGAAG
TATGCAAAGCATGCATCTCAATTAGTCAGCAACCAGGTGTGGAAAGTCCCCAGGCTCCCCAGCAGGCAGA
AGTATGCAAAGCATGCATCTCAATTAGTCAGCAACCATAGTCCCGCCCCTAACTCCGCCCATCCCGCCCC
TAACTCCGCCCAGTTCCGCCCATTCTCCGCCCCATGGCTGACTAATTTTTTTTATTTATGCAGAGGCCGA
GGCCGCCTCGGCCTCTGAGCTATTCCAGAAGTAGTGAGGAGGCTTTTTTGGAGGCCTAGGCTTTTGCAAA
AAGCTTGGACACAAGACAGGCTTGCGAGATATGTTTGAGAATACCACTTTATCCCGCGTCAGGGAGAGGC
AGTGCGTAAAAAGACGCGGACTCATGTGAAATACTGGTTTTTAGTGCGCCAGATCTCTATAATCTCGCGC
AACCTATTTTCCCCTCGAACACTTTTTAAGCCGTAGATAAACAGGCTGGGACACTTCACATGAGCGAAAA
ATACATCGTCACCTGGGACATGTTGCAGATCCATGCACGTAAACTCGCAAGCCGACTGATGCCTTCTGAA
CAATGGAAAGGCATTATTGCCGTAAGCCGTGGCGGTCTGTACCGGGTGCGTTACTGGCGCGTGAACTGGG
TATTCGTCATGTCGATACCGTTTGTATTTCCAGCTACGATCACGACAACCAGCGCGAGCTTAAAGTGCTG
AAACGCGCAGAAGGCGATGGCGAAGGCTTCATCGTTATTGATGACCTGGTGGATACCGGTGGTACTGCGG
TTGCGATTCGTGAAATGTATCCAAAAGCGCACTTTGTCACCATCTTCGCAAAACCGGCTGGTCGTCCGCT
GGTTGATGACTATGTTGTTGATATCCCGCAAGATACCTGGATTGAACAGCCGTGGGATATGGGCGTCGTA
TTCGTCCCGCCAATCTCCGGTCGCTAATCTTTTCAACGCCTGGCACTGCCGGGCGTTGTTCTTTTTAACT
TCAGGCGGGTTACAATAGTTTCCAGTAAGTATTCTGGAGGCTGCATCCATGACACAGGCAAACCTGAGCG
AAACCCTGTTCAAACCCCGCTTTAAACATCCTGAAACCTCGACGCTAGTCCGCCGCTTTAATCACGGCGC
ACAACCGCCTGTGCAGTCGGCCCTTGATGGTAAAACCATCCCTCACTGGTATCGCATGATTAACCGTCTG
ATGTGGATCTGGCGCGGCATTGACCCACGCGAAATCCTCGACGTCCAGGCACGTATTGTGATGAGCGATG
CCGAACGTACCGACGATGATTTATACGATACGGTGATTGGCTACCGTGGCGGCAACTGGATTTATGAGTG
GGCCCCGGATCTTTGTGAAGGAACCTTACTTCTGTGGTGTGACATAATTGGACAAACTACCTACAGAGAT
TTAAAGCTCTAAGGTAAATATAAAATTTTTAAGTGTATAATGTGTTAAACTACTGATTCTAATTGTTTGT
GTATTTTAGATTCCAACCTATGGAACTGATGAATGGGAGCAGTGGTGGAATGCCTTTAATGAGGAAAACC
TGTTTTGCTCAGAAGAAATGCCATCTAGTGATGATGAGGCTACTGCTGACTCTCAACATTCTACTCCTCC
AAAAAAGAAGAGAAAGGTAGAAGACCCCAAGGACTTTCCTTCAGAATTGCTAAGTTTTTTGAGTCATGCT
GTGTTTAGTAATAGAACTCTTGCTTGCTTTGCTATTTACACCACAAAGGAAAAAGCTGCACTGCTATACA
AGAAAATTATGGAAAAATATTCTGTAACCTTTATAAGTAGGCATAACAGTTATAATCATAACATACTGTT
TTTTCTTACTCCACACAGGCATAGAGTGTCTGCTATTAATAACTATGCTCAAAAATTGTGTACCTTTAGC
TTTTTAATTTGTAAAGGGGTTAATAAGGAATATTTGATGTATAGTGCCTTGACTAGAGATCATAATCAGC
CATACCACATTTGTAGAGGTTTTACTTGCTTTAAAAAACCTCCCACACCTCCCCCTGAACCTGAAACATA
AAATGAATGCAATTGTTGTTGTTAACTTGTTTATTGCAGCTTATAATGGTTACAAATAAAGCAATAGCAT
CACAAATTTCACAAATAAAGCATTTTTTTCACTGCATTCTAGTTGTGGTTTGTCCAAACTCATCAATGTA
TCTTATCATGTCTGGATCAACTGGATAACTCAAGCTAACCAAAATCATCCCAAACTTCCCACCCCATACC
CTATTACCACTGCCAATTACCTGTGGTTTCATTTACTCTAAACCTGTGATTCCTCTGAATTATTTTCATT
TTAAAGAAATTGTATTTGTTAAATATGTACTACAAACTTAGTAG
