>Addgene plasmid #36984 | pWPXL-Sox4 | addgene partial sequence | sequence record 47472 | WPRE-R 5'-CATAGCGTAAAAGGAGCAACA-3'
ATCTTTCAATTTTGTATCCAGAGGTTGATTATCATATGACTAGTTTTATCGTCGACCACTGCTGCTGGAT
ATCAACCACTTTGTACAAGAAAGCTGGGTCAGGAAACAGCTATGACCATGTGCCATTTCATTACCTCTTT
CTCCGCACCCGACATAGATGCCTCGAGTTTTTTTTTTTTTTTTTTTTTTTCTCCTCTCCTACCCCCCCCG
GCCCTTCTCCCTGCCTGNGCGCCCTTCAGTAGGTGAAAACCAGGTTGGAGATGCTGGACTCGAGCCAGTC
TCCCGAGATCATCTCGCTCACCTCGGGCGTGCAGTAGTCCGGGAACTCGAAGTGCGAGCCGGAGCCGGGC
TCGAAGTTAAAATCCAGGTCCCGGTCGAGCGCCGACGACGAACTGAAGCTGCCCAGGGACATGCTCTCAA
AGTTTGAGCTGGGGTTCAGGTCGAGCAGGTCGTCTTCGAACTCGTCGTCGGAGGACGAGGAGCCCGAGGA
GGAGGAAGAGGAGGAGTGGGACGAGGCCGAGGAGGACGCGTGCGAGGGCGCGCTGGACGGGGCGGGCGAG
GCGGCGCGCAGGCTGGCGTAACCGCGGTGGTCGGCGGGCGAGCGGCCGGCGGCGGGGGACGAGGCGGC
